Addgene plasmid #123031: pWS483
Purpose: LexA UAS
Depositing lab: Tom Ellis. Depositing organization: Imperial College London. Publication: Engineering a Model Cell for Rational Tuning of GPCR Signaling. Shaw WM, Yamauchi H, Mead J, Gowers GF, Bell DJ, Oling D, Larsson N, Wigglesworth M, Ladds G, Ellis T. Cell. 2019 Apr 18;177(3):782-796.e27. doi: 10.1016/j.cell.2019.02.023. Epub 2019 Apr 4. PubMed 30955892.
Backbone
  Vector backbone: pYTK001
  Vector type: Yeast Expression
Growth in bacteria
  Bacterial resistance: Chloramphenicol, 25 μg/mL
  Growth temperature: 37°C
  Growth strain: NEB Turbo Competent E. coli
  Copy number: High Copy
Gene/Insert
  Gene/Insert name: LexO (3x) [2a]
  Species: S. cerevisiae (budding yeast)
  Cloning method: Gateway Cloning
Terms and licenses: Academic/Nonprofit Terms; Industry Terms: Not Available to Industry
Depositor comments: Please visit https://www.biorxiv.org/content/10.1101/390559v1 for bioRxiv preprint.
How to cite: pWS483 was a gift from Tom Ellis (Addgene plasmid # 123031 ; http://n2t.net/addgene:123031 ; RRID:Addgene_123031)
