[The description below was written by a language model from this plasmid's Addgene catalogue record and pLannotate feature annotations shown in this document.]
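Description:
pWS483 is a small part plasmid (about 1.8 kb) built on the pYTK001 backbone, the entry vector of the modular yeast toolkit system used to store individual DNA parts for hierarchical assembly. Although catalogued as a yeast expression vector, the annotated features are entirely bacterial: a high-copy ColE1/pUC-type origin of replication and a chloramphenicol acetyltransferase (cat) gene driven by its native promoter and followed by a lambda t0 terminator. This allows propagation in E. coli under chloramphenicol selection. No yeast origin, centromere or auxotrophic marker is annotated, which fits a plasmid that holds a part for later assembly rather than one maintained in yeast itself.

The payload is listed as LexO (3x) [2a], described as a LexA UAS. This indicates three copies of the LexA operator arranged as an upstream activating sequence. The "2a" label suggests a subdivision of the toolkit's promoter part position, so that the operator array could be joined to a separate core promoter part to make a synthetic promoter. Such a promoter would respond to transcription factors that use the bacterial LexA DNA-binding domain, giving regulation orthogonal to native yeast factors. The operator region itself was not picked up by the automated annotation and presumably lies in the short unannotated stretch of the sequence. The record lists Gateway as the cloning method and S. cerevisiae as the insert species, although LexA operators are bacterial in origin. The plasmid was deposited with work on rationally tuning GPCR signalling in an engineered yeast model cell, where such parts would serve to build synthetic reporter or output promoters, though the record does not give further detail.
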