Features (pLannotate 1.2.2; 4 found; start..end, strand, type, name):
    160..194     -  terminator     lambda t0 terminator: minimal transcription terminator from phage lambda (Scholtissek and Grosse, 1987)
    268..924     -  CDS            cat: CAT_ECOLX - Experimental evidence at protein level: Swiss-Prot protein existence level 1. This enzyme is an effector of chloramphenicol resistance in bacteria. From Escherichia coli. This protein is used as a marker in many commonly used cloning vectors, such as pACYC184.
    925..1022    -  promoter       cat promoter: promoter of the E. coli cat gene encoding chloramphenicol acetyltransferase
   1106..1694    +  rep_origin     ori: high-copy-number ColE1/pMB1/pBR322/pUC origin of replication
>Addgene plasmid #123031 | pWS483 | addgene full sequence | sequence record 240626 | Addgene NGS Result
AGTCGGTCTCAAACGGGTAGTCCATCGTTGTAGGATACTGTATATAAAACCAGTAGGCAATCGTTTGTAC
TGTATGTACATACAGTATACCTCGCAACTACTGTATATAAACACAGTAATTAACTTGTAATATTCTAATC
AATTGATGAGACCAGACCAATAAAAAACGCCCGGCGGCAACCGAGCGTTCTGAACAAATCCAGATGGAGT
TCTGAGGTCATTACTGGATCTATCAACAGGAGTCCAAGCGAGCTCGATATCAAATTACGCCCCGCCCTGC
CACTCATCGCAGTACTGTTGTAATTCATTAAGCATTCTGCCGACATGGAAGCCATCACAAACGGCATGAT
GAACCTGAATCGCCAGCGGCATCAGCACCTTGTCGCCTTGCGTATAATATTTGCCCATGGTGAAAACGGG
GGCGAAGAAGTTGTCCATATTGGCCACGTTTAAATCAAAACTGGTGAAACTCACCCAGGGATTGGCTGAA
ACGAAAAACATATTCTCAATAAACCCTTTAGGGAAATAGGCCAGGTTTTCACCGTAACACGCCACATCTT
GCGAATATATGTGTAGAAACTGCCGGAAATCGTCGTGGTATTCACTCCAGAGCGATGAAAACGTTTCAGT
TTGCTCATGGAAAACGGTGTAACAAGGGTGAACACTATCCCATATCACCAGCTCACCGTCTTTCATTGCC
ATACGAAATTCCGGATGAGCATTCATCAGGCGGGCAAGAATGTGAATAAAGGCCGGATAAAACTTGTGCT
TATTTTTCTTTACGGTCTTTAAAAAGGCCGTAATATCCAGCTGAACGGTCTGGTTATAGGTACATTGAGC
AACTGACTGAAATGCCTCAAAATGTTCTTTACGATGCCATTGGGATATATCAACGGTGGTATATCCAGTG
ATTTTTTTCTCCATTTTAGCTTCCTTAGCTCCTGAAAATCTCGATAACTCAAAAAATACGCCCGGTAGTG
ATCTTATTTCATTATGGTGAAAGTTGGAACCTCTTACGTGCCCGATCAATCATGACCAAAATCCCTTAAC
GTGAGTTTTCGTTCCACTGAGCGTCAGACCCCGTAGAAAAGATCAAAGGATCTTCTTGAGATCCTTTTTT
TCTGCGCGTAATCTGCTGCTTGCAAACAAAAAAACCACCGCTACCAGCGGTGGTTTGTTTGCCGGATCAA
GAGCTACCAACTCTTTTTCCGAAGGTAACTGGCTTCAGCAGAGCGCAGATACCAAATACTGTTCTTCTAG
TGTAGCCGTAGTTAGGCCACCACTTCAAGAACTCTGTAGCACCGCCTACATACCTCGCTCTGCTAATCCT
GTTACCAGTGGCTGCTGCCAGTGGCGATAAGTCGTGTCTTACCGGGTTGGACTCAAGACGATAGTTACCG
GATAAGGCGCAGCGGTCGGGCTGAACGGGGGGTTCGTGCACACAGCCCAGCTTGGAGCGAACGACCTACA
CCGAACTGAGATACCTACAGCGTGAGCTATGAGAAAGCGCCACGCTTCCCGAAGGGAGAAAGGCGGACAG
GTATCCGGTAAGCGGCAGGGTCGGAACAGGAGAGCGCACGAGGGAGCTTCCAGGGGGAAACGCCTGGTAT
CTTTATAGTCCTGTCGGGTTTCGCCACCTCTGACTTGAGCGTCGATTTTTGTGATGCTCGTCAGGGGGGC
GGAGCCTATGGAAAAACGCCAGCAACGCGGCCTTTTTACGGTTCCTGGCCTTTTGCTGGCCTTTTGCTCA
CATGTTCTTTCCTGCGTTATCCCCTGATTCTGTGGATAACCGT
